Addgene plasmid #182318: pCAG-ArcLight-ST
Purpose: Fluorescent voltage indicator with left-shifted voltage-dependency
Depositing lab: Rafael Yuste. Depositing organization: Columbia University. Publication: Simultaneous two-photon imaging of action potentials and subthreshold inputs in vivo. Bando Y, Wenzel M, Yuste R. Nat Commun. 2021 Dec 10;12(1):7229. doi: 10.1038/s41467-021-27444-9. PubMed 34893595.
Backbone
  Vector backbone: pCAG
  Backbone size w/o insert (bp): 4831
  Total vector size (bp): 6295
  Vector type: Mammalian Expression
Growth in bacteria
  Bacterial resistance: Ampicillin, 100 μg/mL
  Growth temperature: 37°C
  Growth strain: DH5alpha
  Copy number: High Copy
Gene/Insert
  Gene/Insert name: ArcLight-ST
  Species: Synthetic
  Insert size (bp): 1464
  Mutation: Mutation in an amino acid Q217E of ArcLight-MT
  Promoter: CAG
  Cloning method: Gibson Cloning
  Sequencing primers: 5′ CTGGTTATTGTGCTGTCTCAT; 3′ CAGCCACCACCTTCTGATA
Terms and licenses: Academic/Nonprofit Terms; Industry Terms: Not Available to Industry
How to cite: pCAG-ArcLight-ST was a gift from Rafael Yuste (Addgene plasmid # 182318 ; http://n2t.net/addgene:182318 ; RRID:Addgene_182318)
