[The description below was written by a language model from this plasmid's Addgene catalogue record and pLannotate feature annotations shown in this document.]
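Description:
pCAG-ArcLight-ST is a mammalian expression plasmid built on the pCAG backbone that carries a synthetic, genetically encoded fluorescent voltage indicator. It is maintained in E. coli as a high-copy plasmid through a ColE1/pUC-type origin and selected with ampicillin via the β-lactamase gene and its own promoter. The catalogue lists a total size of 6,295 bp, while the sequenced record behind the feature table is 6,305 nt, a small discrepancy that the record does not explain. The backbone also retains remnants of lac regulatory elements, plus an SV40 origin and an SV40 poly(A) signal; the SV40 origin can support episomal replication in cells expressing large T antigen.

Expression is driven by the composite CAG promoter, annotated here as the CMV immediate-early enhancer, the chicken β-actin promoter and a chimeric β-actin/β-globin intron. Together these give strong, broadly active transcription in mammalian cells. The transcript is terminated by the rabbit β-globin polyadenylation signal. The roughly 1.46 kb ArcLight-ST insert was introduced by Gibson cloning and is described as ArcLight-MT carrying a Q217E substitution, which is recorded as giving a left-shifted voltage dependency. Within the coding region the annotation detects an ecliptic pHluorin-type fluorescent protein as the optical reporter. It also finds a short fragment matching the Kir2.1 (KCNJ2) potassium channel, a type of sequence often used as a trafficking motif, although the record does not state its role. The voltage-sensing portion of the indicator is not annotated in the feature table. According to the associated publication title, the construct relates to two-photon imaging of action potentials and subthreshold inputs in vivo.
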