Features (pLannotate 1.2.2; 20 found; start..end, strand, type, name):
      4..383     +  enhancer       CMV enhancer: human cytomegalovirus immediate early enhancer
    385..661     +  promoter       chicken β-actin promoter: No description available
    662..1678    +  intron         chimeric intron: chimera between introns from chicken β-actin and rabbit β-globin
   1676..1732    +  CDS            HBB (fragment): HBB_LEPEU - Experimental evidence at protein level: Swiss-Prot protein existence level 1. Involved in oxygen transport from the lung to the various peripheral tissues. From Lepus europaeus (European hare).
   1727..1763    +  misc_feature   MCS (fragment): multiple cloning site
   1986..2045    +  CDS            KCNJ2 (fragment): KCNJ2_HUMAN - Also known as IRK1. Experimental evidence at protein level: Swiss-Prot protein existence level 1. Probably participates in establishing action potential waveform and excitability of neuronal and muscle tissues. Inward rectifier potassium channels are characterized by a greater tendency to allow potassium to flow into the cell rather than out of it. Their voltage dependence is regulated by the concentration of extracellular potassium; as external potassium is raised, the voltage range of the channel opening shifts to more positive voltages. The inward rectification is mainly due t
   2502..3215    +  CDS            pHluorin, ecliptic: pHluorin, ecliptic is a multistate long stokes shift fluorescent protein published in 1998, derived from Aequorea victoria.
   3249..3320    +  CDS            HBB (fragment): HBB_PONPY - Experimental evidence at transcript level: Swiss-Prot protein existence level 2. Involved in oxygen transport from the lung to the various peripheral tissues. From Pongo pygmaeus (Bornean orangutan).
   3391..3446    +  polyA_signal   β-globin poly(A) signal: rabbit β-globin polyadenylation signal (Gil and Proudfoot, 1987)
   3831..3847    -  protein_bind   lac operator: The lac repressor binds to the lac operator to inhibit transcription in E. coli. This inhibition can be relieved by adding lactose or isopropyl-β-D-thiogalactopyranoside (IPTG). lac repressor encoded by lacI
   3855..3885    -  promoter       lac promoter: promoter for the E. coli lac operon
   3900..3921    -  protein_bind   CAP binding site: CAP binding activates transcription in the presence of cAMP. E. coli catabolite activator protein
   3934..3973    -  CDS            lacI (fragment): lac repressor; lacI; The lac repressor binds to the lac operator to inhibit transcription in E. coli. This inhibition can be relieved by adding lactose or isopropyl-β-D-thiogalactopyranoside (IPTG).
   3980..4002    +  promoter       SV40 promoter (fragment): SV40 enhancer and early promoter
   4026..4161    +  rep_origin     SV40 ori: SV40 origin of replication
   4181..4315    +  polyA_signal   SV40 poly(A) signal: SV40 polyadenylation signal
   4317..4371    -  CDS            lacI (fragment): lac repressor; lacI; The lac repressor binds to the lac operator to inhibit transcription in E. coli. This inhibition can be relieved by adding lactose or isopropyl-β-D-thiogalactopyranoside (IPTG).
   4554..5142    -  rep_origin     ori: high-copy-number ColE1/pMB1/pBR322/pUC origin of replication
   5313..6173    -  CDS            AmpR: β-lactamase; bla; confers resistance to ampicillin, carbenicillin, and related antibiotics
   6174..6278    -  promoter       AmpR promoter: bla
>Addgene plasmid #182318 | pCAG-ArcLight-ST | addgene full sequence | sequence record 358294 | Addgene NGS Result
GTCGACATTGATTATTGACTAGTTATTAATAGTAATCAATTACGGGGTCATTAGTTCATAGCCCATATAT
GGAGTTCCGCGTTACATAACTTACGGTAAATGGCCCGCCTGGCTGACCGCCCAACGACCCCCGCCCATTG
ACGTCAATAATGACGTATGTTCCCATAGTAACGCCAATAGGGACTTTCCATTGACGTCAATGGGTGGAGT
ATTTACGGTAAACTGCCCACTTGGCAGTACATCAAGTGTATCATATGCCAAGTACGCCCCCTATTGACGT
CAATGACGGTAAATGGCCCGCCTGGCATTATGCCCAGTACATGACCTTATGGGACTTTCCTACTTGGCAG
TACATCTACGTATTAGTCATCGCTATTACCATGGTCGAGGTGAGCCCCACGTTCTGCTTCACTCTCCCCA
TCTCCCCCCCCTCCCCACCCCCAATTTTGTATTTATTTATTTTTTAATTATTTTGTGCAGCGATGGGGGC
GGGGGGGGGGGGGGNCGCGCGCCAGGCGGGGSGGGGSGGGGSGRGGGGSGGGGSGGGGCGAGGCGGAGAG
GTGCGGCGGCAGCCAATCAGAGCGGCGCGCTCCGAAAGTTTCCTTTTATGGCGAGGCGGCGGCGGCGGCG
GCCCTATAAAAAGCGAAGCGCGCGGCGGGCGGGAGTCGCTGCGCGCTGCCTTCGCCCCGTGCCCCGCTCC
GCCGCCGCCTCGCGCCGCCCGCCCCGGCTCTGACTGACCGCGTTACTCCCACAGGTGAGCGGGCGGGACG
GCCCTTCTCCTCCGGGCTGTAATTAGCGCTTGGTTTAATGACGGCTTGTTTCTTTTCTGTGGCTGCGTGA
AAGCCTTGAGGGGCTCCGGGAGGGCCCTTTGTGCGGGGGGAGCGGCTCGGGGGGTGCGTGCGTGTGTGTG
TGCGTGGGGAGCGCCGCGTGCGGCTCCGCGCTGCCCGGCGGCTGTGAGCGCTGCGGGCGCGGCGCGGGGC
TTTGTGCGCTCCGCAGTGTGCGCGAGGGGAGCGCGGCCGGGGGCGGTGCCCCGCGGTGCGGGGGGGGCTG
CGAGGGGAACAAAGGCTGCGTGCGGGGTGTGTGCGTGGGGGGGTGAGCAGGGGGTGTGGGCGCGTCGGTC
GGGCTGCAACCCCCCCTGCACCCCCCTCCCCGAGTTGCTGAGCACGGCCCGGCTTCGGGTGCGGGGCTCC
GTACGGGGCGTGGCGCGGGGCTCGCCGTGCCGGGCGGGGGGTGGCGGCAGGTGGGGGTGCCGGGCGGGGC
GGGGCCGCCTCGGGCCGGGGAGGGCTCGGGGGAGGGGCGCGGCGGCCCCCGGAGCGCCGGCGGCTGTCGA
GGCGCGGCGAGCCGCAGCCATTGCCTTTTATGGTAATCGTGCGAGAGGGCGCAGGGACTTCCTTTGTCCC
AAATCTGTGCGGAGCCGAAATCTGGGAGGCGCCGCCGCACCCCCTCTAGCGGGCGCGGGGCGAAGCGGTG
CGGCGCCGGCAGGAAGGAAATGGGCGGGGAGGGCCTTCGTGCGTCGCCGCGCCGCCGTCCCCTTCTCCCT
CTCCAGCCTCGGGGCTGTCCGCGGGGGGACGGCTGCCTTCGGGGGGGACGGGGCAGGGCGGGGTTCGGCT
TCTGGCGTGTGACCGGCGGCTCTAGAGCCTCTGCTAACCATGTTCATGCCTTCTTCTTTTTCCTACAGCT
CCTGGGCAACGTGCTGGTTATTGTGCTGTCTCATCATTTTGGCAAAGAATTCTGCAGTCGACGGTACCGC
GGGCCCGGGATCCACCGGTGCCACCATGGAAGGTTTTGACGGGTCAGACTTTAGCCCTCCTGCCGATCTC
GTGGGTGTGGACGGTGCTGTGATGCGGAACGTGGTGGACGTGACAATCAACGGCGACGTGACTGCACCAC
CTAAGGCAGCTCCTAGAAAATCTGAGAGTGTGAAGAAAGTCCACTGGAACGACGTGGATCAGGGACCAAG
CGAGAAGCCCGAAACAAGACAGGAGAAGAGCAGGATCACCAGCGAGGGCGAGTACATCCCCCTGGACCAG
ATCGACATCAACGTGGACGACGGGAGGATGGAAATTCCTACCACAGGAGTGGGTAGAGTCCAGTTTAGGG
TGAGAGCTGTCATCGACCATCTGGGAATGCGGGTGTTCGGCGTCTTTCTCATCTTCCTGGACATCATTCT
GATGATCATTGATCTGAGTCTCCCTGGGAAGTCAGAGAGCTCCCAGAGCTTCTACGACGGCATGGCACTG
GCCCTCAGCTGCTACTTCATGCTGGATCTCGGCCTGAGGATCTTCGCATACGGACCCAAGAACTTCTTTA
CCAATCCTTGGGAGGTGGCCGACGGACTGATCATTGTGGTCACTTTTGTGGTCACCATTTTCTACACAGT
GCTGGACGAGTACGTGCAGGAGACAGGAGCAGACGGACTCGGAGAGCTGGTGGTCCTCGCTCGACTGCTC
CGAGTGGTCCGACTGGCAAGGATCTTTTACTCCCACCAGCAGGGGGATCCAATGTCTAAAGGGGAGGAAC
TGTTCACTGGTGTGGTCCCCATTCTGGTGGAGCTCGACGGCGACGTGAACGGCCATAAGTTTTCAGTGAG
CGGGGAGGGTGAAGGCGACGCTACTTACGGAAAGCTCACCCTGAAATTCATCTGCACTACCGGGAAGCTG
CCAGTGCCTTGGCCTACCCTGGTCACAACTCTCACATACGGCGTGCAGTGTTTCAGTCGCTATCCTGACC
ATATGAAGCGACACGATTTCTTTAAATCTGCTATGCCAGAGGGCTACGTGCAGGAACGGACCATCTTCTT
TAAGGACGACGGCAATTATAAAACTCGCGCAGAGGTGAAGTTTGAAGGCGACACCCTGGTCAACCGAATC
GAGCTCAAGGGAATTGACTTCAAAGAAGACGGAAATATCCTGGGGCACAAGCTCGAGTACAACTATAACG
ACCATCAGGTGTACATCATGGCCGATAAGCAGAAAAACGGCATTAAGGCTAACTTCAAGATCCGCCACAA
CATTGAAGACGGCGGAGTGCAGCTGGCCGATCATTACCAGCAGAACACACCAATCGGAGACGGGCCTGTC
CTGCTCCCAGATAATCACTATCTGTTCACCACATCCACTCTGTCTAAGGACCCCAACGAGAAAAGAGATC
ATATGGTGCTGCTGGAGTTTGTCACTGCCGACGGGATTACCCACGGAATGGACGAGCTGTATAAGTTCTG
CTACGAGAACGAGGTGTGAAGCGGCCGCACTCCTCAGGTGCAGGCTGCCTATCAGAAGGTGGTGGCTGGT
GTGGCCAATGCCCTGGCTCACAAATACCACTGAGATCTTTTTCCCTCTGCCAAAAATTATGGGGACATCA
TGAAGCCCCTTGAGCATCTGACTTCTGGCTAATAAAGGAAATTTATTTTCATTGCAATAGTGTGTTGGAA
TTTTTTGTGTCTCTCACTCGGAAGGACATATGGGAGGGCAAATCATTTAAAACATCAGAATGAGTATTTG
GTTTAGAGTTTGGCAACATATGCCCATATGCTGGCTGCCATGAACAAAGGTTGGCTATAAAGAGGTCATC
AGTATATGAAACAGCCCCCTGCTGTCCATTCCTTATTCCATAGAAAAGCCTTGACTTGAGGTTAGATTTT
TTTTATATTTTGTTTTGTGTTATTTTTTTCTTTAACATCCCTAAAATTTTCCTTACATGTTTTACTAGCC
AGATTTTTCCTCCTCTCCTGACTACTCCCAGTCATAGCTGTCCCTCTTCTCTTATGGAGATCCCTCGACC
TGCAGCCCAAGCTTGGCGTAATCATGGTCATAGCTGTTTCCTGTGTGAAATTGTTATCCGCTCACAATTC
CACACAACATACGAGCCGGAAGCATAAAGTGTAAAGCCTGGGGTGCCTAATGAGTGAGCTAACTCACATT
AATTGCGTTGCGCTCACTGCCCGCTTTCCAGTCGGGAAACCTGTCGTGCCAGCGGATCCGCATCTCAATT
AGTCAGCAACCATAGTCCCGCCCCTAACTCCGCCCATCCCGCCCCTAACTCCGCCCAGTTCCGCCCATTC
TCCGCCCCATGGCTGACTAATTTTTTTTATTTATGCAGAGGCCGAGGCCGCCTCGGCCTCTGAGCTATTC
CAGAAGTAGTGAGGAGGCTTTTTTGGAGGCCTAGGCTTTTGCAAAAAGCTAACTTGTTTATTGCAGCTTA
TAATGGTTACAAATAAAGCAATAGCATCACAAATTTCACAAATAAAGCATTTTTTTCACTGCATTCTAGT
TGTGGTTTGTCCAAACTCATCAATGTATCTTATCATGTCTGGATCCGCTGCATTAATGAATCGGCCAACG
CGCGGGGAGAGGCGGTTTGCGTATTGGGCGCTCTTCCGCTTCCTCGCTCACTGACTCGCTGCGCTCGGTC
GTTCGGCTGCGGCGAGCGGTATCAGCTCACTCAAAGGCGGTAATACGGTTATCCACAGAATCAGGGGATA
ACGCAGGAAAGAACATGTGAGCAAAAGGCCAGCAAAAGGCCAGGAACCGTAAAAAGGCCGCGTTGCTGGC
GTTTTTCCATAGGCTCCGCCCCCCTGACGAGCATCACAAAAATCGACGCTCAAGTCAGAGGTGGCGAAAC
CCGACAGGACTATAAAGATACCAGGCGTTTCCCCCTGGAAGCTCCCTCGTGCGCTCTCCTGTTCCGACCC
TGCCGCTTACCGGATACCTGTCCGCCTTTCTCCCTTCGGGAAGCGTGGCGCTTTCTCATAGCTCACGCTG
TAGGTATCTCAGTTCGGTGTAGGTCGTTCGCTCCAAGCTGGGCTGTGTGCACGAACCCCCCGTTCAGCCC
GACCGCTGCGCCTTATCCGGTAACTATCGTCTTGAGTCCAACCCGGTAAGACACGACTTATCGCCACTGG
CAGCAGCCACTGGTAACAGGATTAGCAGAGCGAGGTATGTAGGCGGTGCTACAGAGTTCTTGAAGTGGTG
GCCTAACTACGGCTACACTAGAAGAACAGTATTTGGTATCTGCGCTCTGCTGAAGCCAGTTACCTTCGGA
AAAAGAGTTGGTAGCTCTTGATCCGGCAAACAAACCACCGCTGGTAGCGGTGGTTTTTTTGTTTGCAAGC
AGCAGATTACGCGCAGAAAAAAAGGATCTCAAGAAGATCCTTTGATCTTTTCTACGGGGTCTGACGCTCA
GTGGAACGAAAACTCACGTTAAGGGATTTTGGTCATGAGATTATCAAAAAGGATCTTCACCTAGATCCTT
TTAAATTAAAAATGAAGTTTTAAATCAATCTAAAGTATATATGAGTAAACTTGGTCTGACAGTTACCAAT
GCTTAATCAGTGAGGCACCTATCTCAGCGATCTGTCTATTTCGTTCATCCATAGTTGCCTGACTCCCCGT
CGTGTAGATAACTACGATACGGGAGGGCTTACCATCTGGCCCCAGTGCTGCAATGATACCGCGAGACCCA
CGCTCACCGGCTCCAGATTTATCAGCAATAAACCAGCCAGCCGGAAGGGCCGAGCGCAGAAGTGGTCCTG
CAACTTTATCCGCCTCCATCCAGTCTATTAATTGTTGCCGGGAAGCTAGAGTAAGTAGTTCGCCAGTTAA
TAGTTTGCGCAACGTTGTTGCCATTGCTACAGGCATCGTGGTGTCACGCTCGTCGTTTGGTATGGCTTCA
TTCAGCTCCGGTTCCCAACGATCAAGGCGAGTTACATGATCCCCCATGTTGTGCAAAAAAGCGGTTAGCT
CCTTCGGTCCTCCGATCGTTGTCAGAAGTAAGTTGGCCGCAGTGTTATCACTCATGGTTATGGCAGCACT
GCATAATTCTCTTACTGTCATGCCATCCGTAAGATGCTTTTCTGTGACTGGTGAGTACTCAACCAAGTCA
TTCTGAGAATAGTGTATGCGGCGACCGAGTTGCTCTTGCCCGGCGTCAATACGGGATAATACCGCGCCAC
ATAGCAGAACTTTAAAAGTGCTCATCATTGGAAAACGTTCTTCGGGGCGAAAACTCTCAAGGATCTTACC
GCTGTTGAGATCCAGTTCGATGTAACCCACTCGTGCACCCAACTGATCTTCAGCATCTTTTACTTTCACC
AGCGTTTCTGGGTGAGCAAAAACAGGAAGGCAAAATGCCGCAAAAAAGGGAATAAGGGCGACACGGAAAT
GTTGAATACTCATACTCTTCCTTTTTCAATATTATTGAAGCATTTATCAGGGTTATTGTCTCATGAGCGG
ATACATATTTGAATGTATTTAGAAAAATAAACAAATAGGGGTTCCGCGCACATTTCCCCGAAAAGTGCCA
CCTGG
