>Addgene plasmid #182318 | pCAG-ArcLight-ST | depositor partial sequence | sequence record 352748 | Coding sequence of ArcLight-ST
ATGGAAGGTTTTGACGGGTCAGACTTTAGCCCTCCTGCCGATCTCGTGGGTGTGGACGGTGCTGTGATGC
GGAACGTGGTGGACGTGACAATCAACGGCGACGTGACTGCACCACCTAAGGCAGCTCCTAGAAAATCTGA
GAGTGTGAAGAAAGTCCACTGGAACGACGTGGATCAGGGACCAAGCGAGAAGCCCGAAACAAGACAGGAG
AAGAGCAGGATCACCAGCGAGGGCGAGTACATCCCCCTGGACCAGATCGACATCAACGTGGACGACGGGA
GGATGGAAATTCCTACCACAGGAGTGGGTAGAGTCCAGTTTAGGGTGAGAGCTGTCATCGACCATCTGGG
AATGCGGGTGTTCGGCGTCTTTCTCATCTTCCTGGACATCATTCTGATGATCATTGATCTGAGTCTCCCT
GGGAAGTCAGAGAGCTCCCAGAGCTTCTACGACGGCATGGCACTGGCCCTCAGCTGCTACTTCATGCTGG
ATCTCGGCCTGAGGATCTTCGCATACGGACCCAAGAACTTCTTTACCAATCCTTGGGAGGTGGCCGACGG
ACTGATCATTGTGGTCACTTTTGTGGTCACCATTTTCTACACAGTGCTGGACGAGTACGTGCAGGAGACA
GGAGCAGACGGACTCGGAGAGCTGGTGGTCCTCGCTCGACTGCTCCGAGTGGTCCGACTGGCAAGGATCT
TTTACTCCCACCAGCAGGGGGATCCAATGTCTAAAGGGGAGGAACTGTTCACTGGTGTGGTCCCCATTCT
GGTGGAGCTCGACGGCGACGTGAACGGCCATAAGTTTTCAGTGAGCGGGGAGGGTGAAGGCGACGCTACT
TACGGAAAGCTCACCCTGAAATTCATCTGCACTACCGGGAAGCTGCCAGTGCCTTGGCCTACCCTGGTCA
CAACTCTCACATACGGCGTGCAGTGTTTCAGTCGCTATCCTGACCATATGAAGCGACACGATTTCTTTAA
ATCTGCTATGCCAGAGGGCTACGTGCAGGAACGGACCATCTTCTTTAAGGACGACGGCAATTATAAAACT
CGCGCAGAGGTGAAGTTTGAAGGCGACACCCTGGTCAACCGAATCGAGCTCAAGGGAATTGACTTCAAAG
AAGACGGAAATATCCTGGGGCACAAGCTCGAGTACAACTATAACGACCATCAGGTGTACATCATGGCCGA
TAAGCAGAAAAACGGCATTAAGGCTAACTTCAAGATCCGCCACAACATTGAAGACGGCGGAGTGCAGCTG
GCCGATCATTACCAGCAGAACACACCAATCGGAGACGGGCCTGTCCTGCTCCCAGATAATCACTATCTGT
TCACCACATCCACTCTGTCTAAGGACCCCAACGAGAAAAGAGATCATATGGTGCTGCTGGAGTTTGTCAC
TGCCGACGGGATTACCCACGGAATGGACGAGCTGTATAAGTTCTGCTACGAGAACGAGGTGTGA
